Addgene plasmid #134535: YFP-RPL23a-C1
Purpose: Expresses YFP-RPL23a fusion protein
Depositing lab: Susan Janicki. Depositing organization: Wistar Institute. Publication: RNase P protein subunit Rpp29 represses histone H3.3 nucleosome deposition. Newhart A, Powers SL, Shastrula PK, Sierra I, Joo LM, Hayden JE, Cohen AR, Janicki SM. Mol Biol Cell. 2016 Apr 1;27(7):1154-69. doi: 10.1091/mbc.E15-02-0099. Epub 2016 Feb 3. PubMed 26842893.
Backbone
  Vector backbone: pEYFP-C1
  Backbone manufacturer: Clontech
  Backbone size w/o insert (bp): 4700
  Vector type: Mammalian Expression
  Selectable markers: Neomycin (select with G418)
Growth in bacteria
  Bacterial resistance: Kanamycin, 50 μg/mL
  Growth temperature: 37°C
  Growth strain: DH5alpha
  Copy number: High Copy
Gene/Insert
  Gene/Insert name: RPL23a
  Species: H. sapiens (human)
  Entrez Gene: RPL23A (a.k.a. MDA20, FLJ27455)
  Promoter: CMV
  Tag / fusion protein: YFP (N terminal on backbone)
  Cloning method: Restriction Enzyme; 5′ cloning site unknown (unknown if destroyed); 3′ cloning site unknown (unknown if destroyed)
  Sequencing primers: 5′ EGFP-C; 3′ SV40pA-R
Resource information
  A portion of this plasmid was derived from a plasmid made by: Sui Huang
Terms and licenses: Academic/Nonprofit Terms; Industry Terms: Not Available to Industry
How to cite: YFP-RPL23a-C1 was a gift from Susan Janicki (Addgene plasmid # 134535 ; http://n2t.net/addgene:134535 ; RRID:Addgene_134535)
