[The description below was written by a language model from this plasmid's Addgene catalogue record and pLannotate feature annotations shown in this document.]
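Description:
YFP-RPL23a-C1 is a mammalian expression plasmid built on the Clontech pEYFP-C1 backbone that produces human ribosomal protein L23a (RPL23A) fused at its N-terminus to enhanced yellow fluorescent protein. Transcription is driven by the human cytomegalovirus immediate-early enhancer and promoter; because the circular sequence is numbered from within this region, the enhancer appears at the end of the 5,175-nt record and the promoter at the start. The EYFP coding sequence is followed by a short remnant of the multiple cloning site that serves as a linker, then the RPL23A open reading frame, and the transcript is terminated by the SV40 polyadenylation signal. The insert was introduced by restriction cloning, but the sites used are not recorded.

The plasmid is maintained in E. coli at high copy through a ColE1/pUC-type origin and also carries an f1 phage origin that permits single-stranded DNA production. A single Tn5 aminoglycoside phosphotransferase gene (NeoR/KanR) provides both selections. A bacterial bla-type promoter drives it for kanamycin resistance in bacteria, and the adjacent SV40 enhancer/early promoter, together with an HSV TK polyadenylation signal, drives it for G418 selection of stably transfected mammalian cells. The small large T antigen, ble and bGH poly(A) fragments in the annotation are short partial matches that appear to be backbone remnants rather than functional elements.

The stated purpose is simply expression of the YFP-RPL23a fusion. This allows the ribosomal protein to be visualised by fluorescence microscopy in transfected cells. The associated publication concerns the RNase P subunit Rpp29 and histone H3.3 nucleosome deposition, though the record does not describe the specific role this construct played in that work.
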