Features (pLannotate 1.2.2; 15 found; start..end, strand, type, name):
      1..204     +  promoter       CMV promoter: human cytomegalovirus (CMV) immediate early promoter
    249..965     +  CDS            EYFP: EYFP is a basic (constitutively fluorescent) green/yellow fluorescent protein published in 1996, derived from Aequorea victoria. It is reported to be a very rapidly-maturing weak dimer with high acid sensitivity.
    966..1003    +  misc_feature   MCS (fragment) (sequence partly withheld): multiple cloning site
   1002..1466    +  CDS            RPL23A (sequence withheld): RL23A_HUMAN - Experimental evidence at protein level: Swiss-Prot protein existence level 1. Component of the ribosome, a large ribonucleoprotein complex responsible for the synthesis of proteins in the cell. Binds a specific region on the 26S rRNA. May promote p53/TP53 degradation possibly through the stimulation of MDM2-mediated TP53 polyubiquitination (PubMed:26203195). From Homo sapiens (Human).
   1492..1576    +  CDS            large T antigen (fragment): large T antigen from SV40 (simian virus 40)
   1599..1720    +  polyA_signal   SV40 poly(A) signal: SV40 polyadenylation signal
   1754..2182    -  rep_origin     f1 ori (sequence partly withheld): f1 bacteriophage origin of replication; arrow indicates direction of (+) strand synthesis
   2209..2313    +  promoter       AmpR promoter: bla
   2315..2672    +  promoter       SV40 promoter: SV40 enhancer and early promoter
   2707..3501    +  CDS            NeoR/KanR: aminoglycoside phosphotransferase from Tn5; aph(3')-II (or nptII); confers resistance to neomycin, kanamycin, and G418 (Geneticin®)
   3522..3674    +  CDS            ble (fragment): BLE_KLEPN - Experimental evidence at protein level: Swiss-Prot protein existence level 1. Binding protein with a strong affinity to the bleomycin family of antibiotics. Binds to CL990; an antimitotic-antibiotic compound. From Klebsiella pneumoniae.
   3733..3780    +  polyA_signal   HSV TK poly(A) signal: herpes simplex virus thymidine kinase polyadenylation signal (Cole and Stacy, 1985)
   3871..3887    -  polyA_signal   bGH poly(A) signal (fragment): bovine growth hormone polyadenylation signal
   4109..4697    +  rep_origin     ori: high-copy-number ColE1/pMB1/pBR322/pUC origin of replication
   4872..5175    +  enhancer       CMV enhancer: human cytomegalovirus immediate early enhancer
>Addgene plasmid #134535 | YFP-RPL23a-C1 | addgene full sequence | sequence record 265019 | Addgene NGS Result
GTGATGCGGTTTTGGCAGTACATCAATGGGCGTGGATAGCGGTTTGACTCACGGGGATTTCCAAGTCTCC
ACCCCATTGACGTCAATGGGAGTTTGTTTTGGCACCAAAATCAACGGGACTTTCCAAAATGTCGTAACAA
CTCCGCCCCATTGACGCAAATGGGCGGTAGGCGTGTACGGTGGGAGGTCTATATAAGCAGAGCTGGTTTA
GTGAACCGTCAGATCCGCTAGCGCTACCGGTCGCCACCATGGTGAGCAAGGGCGAGGAGCTGTTCACCGG
GGTGGTGCCCATCCTGGTCGAGCTGGACGGCGACGTAAACGGCCACAAGTTCAGCGTGTCCGGCGAGGGC
GAGGGCGATGCCACCTACGGCAAGCTGACCCTGAAGTTCATCTGCACCACCGGCAAGCTGCCCGTGCCCT
GGCCCACCCTCGTGACCACCTTCGGCTACGGCCTGCAGTGCTTCGCCCGCTACCCCGACCACATGAAGCA
GCACGACTTCTTCAAGTCCGCCATGCCCGAAGGCTACGTCCAGGAGCGCACCATCTTCTTCAAGGACGAC
GGCAACTACAAGACCCGCGCCGAGGTGAAGTTCGAGGGCGACACCCTGGTGAACCGCATCGAGCTGAAGG
GCATCGACTTCAAGGAGGACGGCAACATCCTGGGGCACAAGCTGGAGTACAACTACAACAGCCACAACGT
CTATATCATGGCCGACAAGCAGAAGAACGGCATCAAGGTGAACTTCAAGATCCGCCACAACATCGAGGAC
GGCAGCGTGCAGCTCGCCGACCACTACCAGCAGAACACCCCCATCGGCGACGGCCCCGTGCTGCTGCCCG
ACAACCACTACCTGAGCTACCAGTCCGCCCTGAGCAAAGACCCCAACGAGAAGCGCGATCACATGGTCCT
GCTGGAGTTCGTGACCGCCGCCGGGATCACTCTCGGCATGGACGAGCTGTACAAGTCCGGACTCAGATCT
CGAGCTCAAGCTTCGAATTCT
[465 nt withheld, positions 1002-1466]
TAAGGATCCACCGGATCTAGATAACTGATCATAATCAGCCATACCACATTTGTAGAGGTTTTACTTGCTT
TAAAAAACCTCCCACACCTCCCCCTGAACCTGAAACATAAAATGAATGCAATTGTTGTTGTTAACTTGTT
TATTGCAGCTTATAATGGTTACAAATAAAGCAATAGCATCACAAATTTCACAAATAAAGCATTTTTTTCA
CTGCATTCTAGTTGTGGTTTGTCCAAACTCATCAATGTATCTTAAGGCGTAAATTGTAAGCGTTAATATT
TTGTTAAAATTCGCGTTAAATTTTTGTTAAATCAGCTCATTTTTTAACCAATAGGCCGAAATCGGCAAAA
TCCCTTATAAATCAAAAGAATAGACCGAGATAGGGT
[37 nt withheld, positions 1853-1889]
AAAGAACGTGGACTCCAACGTCAAAGG
[49 nt withheld, positions 1917-1965]
T
[91 nt withheld, positions 1967-2057]
G
[124 nt withheld, positions 2059-2182]
CAGGTGGCACTTTTCGGGGAAATGTGCGCGGAACCCCTATTTGTTTATTTTTCTAAATACATTCAAATAT
GTATCCGCTCATGAGACAATAACCCTGATAAATGCTTCAATAATATTGAAAAAGGAAGAGTCCTGAGGCG
GAAAGAACCAGCTGTGGAATGTGTGTCAGTTAGGGTGTGGAAAGTCCCCAGGCTCCCCAGCAGGCAGAAG
TATGCAAAGCATGCATCTCAATTAGTCAGCAACCAGGTGTGGAAAGTCCCCAGGCTCCCCAGCAGGCAGA
AGTATGCAAAGCATGCATCTCAATTAGTCAGCAACCATAGTCCCGCCCCTAACTCCGCCCATCCCGCCCC
TAACTCCGCCCAGTTCCGCCCATTCTCCGCCCCATGGCTGACTAATTTTTTTTATTTATGCAGAGGCCGA
GGCCGCCTCGGCCTCTGAGCTATTCCAGAAGTAGTGAGGAGGCTTTTTTGGAGGCCTAGGCTTTTGCAAA
GATCGATCAAGAGACAGGATGAGGATCGTTTCGCATGATTGAACAAGATGGATTGCACGCAGGTTCTCCG
GCCGCTTGGGTGGAGAGGCTATTCGGCTATGACTGGGCACAACAGACAATCGGCTGCTCTGATGCCGCCG
TGTTCCGGCTGTCAGCGCAGGGGCGCCCGGTTCTTTTTGTCAAGACCGACCTGTCCGGTGCCCTGAATGA
ACTGCAAGACGAGGCAGCGCGGCTATCGTGGCTGGCCACGACGGGCGTTCCTTGCGCAGCTGTGCTCGAC
GTTGTCACTGAAGCGGGAAGGGACTGGCTGCTATTGGGCGAAGTGCCGGGGCAGGATCTCCTGTCATCTC
ACCTTGCTCCTGCCGAGAAAGTATCCATCATGGCTGATGCAATGCGGCGGCTGCATACGCTTGATCCGGC
TACCTGCCCATTCGACCACCAAGCGAAACATCGCATCGAGCGAGCACGTACTCGGATGGAAGCCGGTCTT
GTCGATCAGGATGATCTGGACGAAGAGCATCAGGGGCTCGCGCCAGCCGAACTGTTCGCCAGGCTCAAGG
CGAGCATGCCCGACGGCGAGGATCTCGTCGTGACCCATGGCGATGCCTGCTTGCCGAATATCATGGTGGA
AAATGGCCGCTTTTCTGGATTCATCGACTGTGGCCGGCTGGGTGTGGCGGACCGCTATCAGGACATAGCG
TTGGCTACCCGTGATATTGCTGAAGAGCTTGGCGGCGAATGGGCTGACCGCTTCCTCGTGCTTTACGGTA
TCGCCGCTCCCGATTCGCAGCGCATCGCCTTCTATCGCCTTCTTGACGAGTTCTTCTGAGCGGGACTCTG
GGGTTCGAAATGACCGACCAAGCGACGCCCAACCTGCCATCACGAGATTTCGATTCCACCGCCGCCTTCT
ATGAAAGGTTGGGCTTCGGAATCGTTTTCCGGGACGCCGGCTGGATGATCCTCCAGCGCGGGGATCTCAT
GCTGGAGTTCTTCGCCCACCCTAGGGGGAGGCTAACTGAAACACGGAAGGAGACAATACCGGAAGGAACC
CGCGCTATGACGGCAATAAAAAGACAGAATAAAACGCACGGTGTTGGGTCGTTTGTTCATAAACGCGGGG
TTCGGTCCCAGGGCTGGCACTCTGTCGATACCCCACCGAGACCCCATTGGGGCCAATACGCCCGCGTTTC
TTCCTTTTCCCCACCCCACCCCCCAAGTTCGGGTGAAGGCCCAGGGCTCGCAGCCAACGTCGGGGCGGCA
GGCCCTGCCATAGCCTCAGGTTACTCATATATACTTTAGATTGATTTAAAACTTCATTTTTAATTTAAAA
GGATCTAGGTGAAGATCCTTTTTGATAATCTCATGACCAAAATCCCTTAACGTGAGTTTTCGTTCCACTG
AGCGTCAGACCCCGTAGAAAAGATCAAAGGATCTTCTTGAGATCCTTTTTTTCTGCGCGTAATCTGCTGC
TTGCAAACAAAAAAACCACCGCTACCAGCGGTGGTTTGTTTGCCGGATCAAGAGCTACCAACTCTTTTTC
CGAAGGTAACTGGCTTCAGCAGAGCGCAGATACCAAATACTGTTCTTCTAGTGTAGCCGTAGTTAGGCCA
CCACTTCAAGAACTCTGTAGCACCGCCTACATACCTCGCTCTGCTAATCCTGTTACCAGTGGCTGCTGCC
AGTGGCGATAAGTCGTGTCTTACCGGGTTGGACTCAAGACGATAGTTACCGGATAAGGCGCAGCGGTCGG
GCTGAACGGGGGGTTCGTGCACACAGCCCAGCTTGGAGCGAACGACCTACACCGAACTGAGATACCTACA
GCGTGAGCTATGAGAAAGCGCCACGCTTCCCGAAGGGAGAAAGGCGGACAGGTATCCGGTAAGCGGCAGG
GTCGGAACAGGAGAGCGCACGAGGGAGCTTCCAGGGGGAAACGCCTGGTATCTTTATAGTCCTGTCGGGT
TTCGCCACCTCTGACTTGAGCGTCGATTTTTGTGATGCTCGTCAGGGGGGCGGAGCCTATGGAAAAACGC
CAGCAACGCGGCCTTTTTACGGTTCCTGGCCTTTTGCTGGCCTTTTGCTCACATGTTCTTTCCTGCGTTA
TCCCCTGATTCTGTGGATAACCGTATTACCGCCATGCATTAGTTATTAATAGTAATCAATTACGGGGTCA
TTAGTTCATAGCCCATATATGGAGTTCCGCGTTACATAACTTACGGTAAATGGCCCGCCTGGCTGACCGC
CCAACGACCCCCGCCCATTGACGTCAATAATGACGTATGTTCCCATAGTAACGCCAATAGGGACTTTCCA
TTGACGTCAATGGGTGGAGTATTTACGGTAAACTGCCCACTTGGCAGTACATCAAGTGTATCATATGCCA
AGTACGCCCCCTATTGACGTCAATGACGGTAAATGGCCCGCCTGGCATTATGCCCAGTACATGACCTTAT
GGGACTTTCCTACTTGGCAGTACATCTACGTATTAGTCATCGCTATTACCATG
